>Addgene plasmid #36350 | pSMP-SMYD2_2 | depositor partial sequence | sequence record 45507 | hairpin
TGCTGTTGACAGTGAGCGACGGAGGGCCAAGCACTATAAATAGTGAAGCCACAGATGTATTTATAGTGCT
TGGCCCTCCGGTGCCTACTGCCTCGGA
