>Addgene plasmid #36350 | pSMP-SMYD2_2 | addgene partial sequence | sequence record 46572 | pSMP-F (5' TACATCGTGACCTGGGAAG 3')
CAGCCCTTTGTCCCCTAAGCCTCCGCCTCCTCTTCCTCCATCCGCCCCGTCTCTCCCCCTTGAACCTCCT
CGTTCGACCCCGCCTCGATCCTCCCTTTATCCAGCCCTCACTCCTTCTCTAGGCGCCGGAATTAGATCTC
TCGACTAGGGATAACAGGGTAATTGTTTGAATGAGGCTTCAGTACTTTACAGAATCGTTGCCTGCACATC
TTGGAAACACTTGCTGGGATTACTTCTTCAGGTTAACCCAACAGAAGGCTCGAGAAGGTATATTGCTGTT
GACAGTGAGCGACGGAGGGCCAAGCACTATAAATAGTGAAGCCACAGATGTATTTATAGTGCTTGGCCCT
CCGGTGCCTACTGCCTCGGAATTCAAGGGGCTACTTTAGGAGCAATTATCTTGTTTACTAAAACTGAATA
CCTTGCTATCTCTTTGATACATTTTTACAAAGCTGAATTAAAATGGTATAAATTAAATCACTTTTTTCAA
TTGGAAGACTAATGCGTTTAAACACGCGGCGACGCGTTCTACCGGGTAGGGGAGGCGCTTTTCCCAAGGC
AGTCTGGAGCATGCGCTTTAGCAGCCCCGCTGGGCACTTGGCGCTACACAAGTGGCCTCTGGCCTCGCAC
ACATTCCACATCCACCGGTAGGCGCCAACCGGCTCCGTTCTTTGGTGGCCCCTTCGCGCCACCTTCTACT
CCTCCCCTAGTCAGGAAGTTCCCCCCCGCCCCGCAGCTCGCGTCGTGCAGGACGTGACAAATGGAAGTAG
CACGTCTCACTAGTCTCGTGCAGATGGACAGCACCGCTGAGCAATGGAAGCGGGTAGG
