[The description below was written by a language model from this plasmid's Addgene catalogue record.]
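Description:
pSMP-SMYD2_2 is a retroviral RNAi vector built on the pSMP backbone (about 6.7 kb without insert) and designed to knock down human SMYD2, a SET and MYND domain-containing lysine methyltransferase also known as KMT3C, HSKM-B or ZMYND14. The "_2" suffix suggests it is one of several hairpins against the same gene. The shRNA cassette was inserted by restriction cloning between XhoI and EcoRI sites, both of which remain intact, so the hairpin can be excised or swapped. The record lists the vector type as mammalian expression, retroviral and RNAi, but provides no feature table. The promoter driving the hairpin, the hairpin scaffold, the viral long terminal repeats and the packaging signal are therefore not explicitly documented here.

In bacteria the plasmid is maintained as a high-copy construct under ampicillin selection. It is propagated in a recombination-deficient strain, a common precaution for retroviral plasmids whose repeated sequences can rearrange. In mammalian cells, puromycin resistance allows selection of stably transduced populations after the vector is packaged into retroviral particles and integrated into the target genome.

The associated publication examined chromatin-modifying enzymes as modulators of reprogramming. This indicates that the construct was used for loss-of-function testing of SMYD2 among a set of chromatin regulators, to see how their depletion affects the reprogramming of somatic cells. More generally, it suits stable knockdown of SMYD2 in dividing human cells that can be infected with retrovirus.
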