Addgene plasmid #36350: pSMP-SMYD2_2
Depositing lab: George Daley. Depositing organization: Boston Children's Hospital. Publication: Chromatin-modifying enzymes as modulators of reprogramming. Onder TT, Kara N, Cherry A, Sinha AU, Zhu N, Bernt KM, Cahan P, Marcarci BO, Unternaehrer J, Gupta PB, Lander ES, Armstrong SA, Daley GQ. Nature. 2012 Mar 4;483(7391):598-602. doi: 10.1038/nature10953. PubMed 22388813.
Backbone
  Vector backbone: pSMP
  Backbone manufacturer: Steve Elledge
  Backbone size w/o insert (bp): 6699
  Vector type: Mammalian Expression, Retroviral, RNAi
  Selectable markers: Puromycin
Growth in bacteria
  Bacterial resistance: Ampicillin, 100 μg/mL
  Growth temperature: 30°C
  Growth strain: Stbl3
  Copy number: High Copy
Gene/Insert
  Gene/Insert name: SMYD2
  gRNA/shRNA sequence: GGAGGGCCAAGCACTATAA
  Species: H. sapiens (human)
  Entrez Gene: SMYD2 (a.k.a. HSKM-B, KMT3C, ZMYND14)
  Cloning method: Restriction Enzyme; 5′ cloning site XhoI (not destroyed); 3′ cloning site EcoRI (not destroyed)
  Sequencing primers: 5′ pSMP-F
Terms and licenses: Academic/Nonprofit Terms; Industry Terms: Not Available to Industry
How to cite: pSMP-SMYD2_2 was a gift from George Daley (Addgene plasmid # 36350 ; http://n2t.net/addgene:36350 ; RRID:Addgene_36350)
